Addgene plasmid #91509: pHH0103_PPP1R13L-1/1
Purpose: Protein expression and purification of human SH3 domain construct PPP1R13L-1/1
Depositing lab: Sachdev Sidhu. Depositing organization: University of Toronto. Publication: Comprehensive Analysis of the Human SH3 Domain Family Reveals a Wide Variety of Non-canonical Specificities. Teyra J, Huang H, Jain S, Guan X, Dong A, Liu Y, Tempel W, Min J, Tong Y, Kim PM, Bader GD, Sidhu SS. Structure. 2017 Oct 3;25(10):1598-1610.e3. doi: 10.1016/j.str.2017.07.017. Epub 2017 Sep 7. PubMed 28890361.
Backbone
  Vector backbone: pHH0103
  Vector type: Bacterial Expression
Growth in bacteria
  Bacterial resistance: Ampicillin, 100 μg/mL
  Growth temperature: 37°C
  Growth strain: DH5alpha
  Copy number: Low Copy
Gene/Insert
  Gene/Insert name: PPP1R13L-1/1
  Species: H. sapiens (human)
  Insert size (bp): 230
  Entrez Gene: PPP1R13L (a.k.a. IASPP, NKIP1, RAI, RAI4)
  Cloning method: Restriction Enzyme; 5′ cloning site Sfi1 (unknown if destroyed); 3′ cloning site Not1 (unknown if destroyed)
Terms and licenses: Academic/Nonprofit Terms; Industry Terms: Not Available to Industry
How to cite: pHH0103_PPP1R13L-1/1 was a gift from Sachdev Sidhu (Addgene plasmid # 91509 ; http://n2t.net/addgene:91509 ; RRID:Addgene_91509)
