[The description below was written by a language model from this plasmid's Addgene catalogue record and pLannotate feature annotations shown in this document.]
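Description:
pHH0103_PPP1R13L-1/1 is a 6.9 kb bacterial expression plasmid built on the pHH0103 backbone for producing and purifying the SH3 domain of human PPP1R13L (also known as iASPP, RAI or NKIP1), a regulator of apoptosis and transcription that interacts with p53 and NF-κB. The insert, recorded as about 230 bp and cloned between SfiI and NotI sites, is annotated as a fragment of the PPP1R13L coding sequence. It lies downstream of a 6xHis tag and Schistosoma japonicum glutathione S-transferase on the same strand, an arrangement consistent with an N-terminal His-GST fusion that offers two affinity handles for purification. Transcription is driven by the strong hybrid tac promoter under control of a lac operator. The plasmid also carries lacI behind the up-mutated lacIq promoter, so repression is supplied in cis and expression can be induced with IPTG. A bacteriophage fd terminator follows the insert.

The backbone appears to be derived from a pBR322-type phagemid. It has a ColE1/pMB1 origin with the bom region, and an f1 origin splits the annotated rop fragments. Two fragments of M13 gene III lie downstream of the fd terminator, alongside remnants of the tetracycline resistance gene and its promoter. These look like vestiges of a phage-display parent rather than functional parts of the expression cassette, although the record does not comment on them. Selection is by ampicillin through β-lactamase, and the catalogue lists the plasmid as low copy. The construct belongs to a set made for a family-wide survey of human SH3 domain binding specificities, where the purified domain would serve as a reagent for binding and structural studies.
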