Features (pLannotate 1.2.2; 21 found; start..end, strand, type, name):
     60..137     +  promoter       lacIq promoter: lacI (mutant); In the lacIq allele, a single base change in the promoter boosts expression of the lacI gene about 10-fold.
    138..1220    +  CDS            lacI: lac repressor; lacI; The lac repressor binds to the lac operator to inhibit transcription in E. coli. This inhibition can be relieved by adding lactose or isopropyl-β-D-thiogalactopyranoside (IPTG).
   1233..1254    +  protein_bind   CAP binding site: CAP binding activates transcription in the presence of cAMP. E. coli catabolite activator protein
   1273..1290    +  promoter       tet promoter (fragment): E. coli promoter for tetracycline efflux protein gene
   1463..1491    +  promoter       tac promoter: strong E. coli promoter; hybrid between the trp and lac UV5 promoters
   1499..1515    +  protein_bind   lac operator: The lac repressor binds to the lac operator to inhibit transcription in E. coli. This inhibition can be relieved by adding lactose or isopropyl-β-D-thiogalactopyranoside (IPTG). lac repressor encoded by lacI
   1600..1617    +  CDS            6xHis: 6xHis affinity tag
   1633..2286    +  CDS            GST26_SCHJA: Experimental evidence at protein level: Swiss-Prot protein existence level 1. GST isoenzymes appear to play a central role in the parasite detoxification system. Other functions are also suspected including a role in increasing the solubility of haematin in the parasite gut. From Schistosoma japonicum (Blood fluke).
   2386..2562    +  CDS            PPP1R13L (fragment): IASPP_HUMAN - Also known as IASPP, NKIP1, PPP1R13BL, RAI. Experimental evidence at protein level: Swiss-Prot protein existence level 1. Regulator that plays a central role in regulation of apoptosis and transcription via its interaction with NF-kappa-B and p53/TP53 proteins. Blocks transcription of HIV-1 virus by inhibiting the action of both NF-kappa-B and SP1. Also inhibits p53/TP53 function, possibly by preventing the association between p53/TP53 and ASPP1 or ASPP2, and therefore suppressing the subsequent activation of apoptosis (PubMed:12524540). From Homo sapiens (Human).
   2578..2625    +  terminator     fd terminator (sequence withheld): central terminator from bacteriophage fd (Otsuka and Kunisawa, 1982)
   2630..2842    +  CDS            M13 gene III (fragment) (sequence partly withheld): pIII; III; minor coat protein
   2857..3327    +  CDS            M13 gene III (fragment) (sequence partly withheld): pIII; III; minor coat protein
   3349..3419    +  CDS            TcR (fragment): tetracycline efflux protein; tet; confers resistance to tetracycline
   3661..4041    -  CDS            YPB1_ECOLX: Protein predicted: Swiss-Prot protein existence level 4. From Escherichia coli.
   4058..4209    +  CDS            rop (fragment): Rop protein, which maintains plasmids at low copy number; rop
   4245..4673    -  rep_origin     f1 ori (sequence partly withheld): f1 bacteriophage origin of replication; arrow indicates direction of (+) strand synthesis
   4682..4721    +  CDS            rop (fragment): Rop protein, which maintains plasmids at low copy number; rop
   4823..4963    +  misc_feature   bom: basis of mobility region from pBR322
   5149..5736    -  rep_origin     ori: high-copy-number ColE1/pMB1/pBR322/pUC origin of replication
   5907..6767    -  CDS            AmpR: β-lactamase; bla; confers resistance to ampicillin, carbenicillin, and related antibiotics
   6768..6872    -  promoter       AmpR promoter: bla
>Addgene plasmid #91509 | pHH0103_PPP1R13L-1/1 | addgene full sequence | sequence record 192409 | Addgene NGS Result
ATGACATTAACCTATAAAAATAGGCGTATCACGAGGCCCTTTCGTCTTCAAGAATTCCCGACACCATCGA
ATGGTGCAAAACCTTTCGCGGTATGGCATGATAGCGCCCGGAAGAGAGTCAATTCAGGGTGGTGAATGTG
AAACCAGTAACGTTATACGATGTCGCAGAGTATGCCGGTGTCTCTTATCAGACCGTTTCCCGCGTGGTGA
ACCAGGCCAGCCACGTTTCTGCGAAAACGCGGGAAAAAGTGGAAGCGGCGATGGCGGAGCTGAATTACAT
TCCCAACCGCGTGGCACAACAACTGGCGGGCAAACAGTCGTTGCTGATTGGCGTTGCCACCTCCAGTCTG
GCCCTGCACGCGCCGTCGCAAATTGTCGCGGCGATTAAATCTCGCGCCGATCAACTGGGTGCCAGCGTGG
TGGTGTCGATGGTAGAACGAAGCGGCGTCGAAGCCTGTAAAGCGGCGGTGCACAATCTTCTCGCGCAACG
CGTCAGTGGGCTGATCATTAACTATCCGCTGGATGACCAGGATGCCATTGCTGTGGAAGCTGCCTGCACT
AATGTTCCGGCGTTATTTCTTGATGTCTCTGACCAGACACCCATCAACAGTATTATTTTCTCCCATGAAG
ACGGTACGCGACTGGGCGTGGAGCATCTGGTCGCATTGGGTCACCAGCAAATCGCGCTGTTAGCGGGCCC
ATTAAGTTCTGTCTCGGCGCGTCTGCGTCTGGCTGGCTGGCATAAATATCTCACTCGCAATCAAATTCAG
CCGATAGCGGAACGGGAAGGCGACTGGAGTGCCATGTCCGGTTTTCAACAAACCATGCAAATGCTGAATG
AGGGCATCGTTCCCACTGCGATGCTGGTTGCCAACGATCAGATGGCGCTGGGCGCAATGCGCGCCATTAC
CGAGTCCGGGCTGCGCGTTGGTGCGGATATCTCGGTAGTGGGATACGACGATACCGAAGACAGCTCATGT
TATATCCCGCCGTTAACCACCATCAAACAGGATTTTCGCCTGCTGGGGCAAACCAGCGTGGACCGCTTGC
TGCAACTCTCTCAGGGCCAGGCGGTGAAGGGCAATCAGCTGTTGCCCGTCTCACTGGTGAAAAGAAAAAC
CACCCTGGCGCCCAATACGCAAACCGCCTCTCCCCGCGCGTTGGCCGATTCATTAATGCAGCTGGCACGA
CAGGTTTCCCGACTGGAAAGCGGGCAGTGAGCGCAACGCAATTAATGTAAGTTAGCTCACTCATTAGGCA
CAATTCTCATGTTTGACAGCTTATCATCGACTGCACGGTGCACCAATGCTTCTGGCGTCAGGCAGCCATC
GGAAGCTGTGGTATGGCTGTGCAGGTCGTAAATCACTGCATAATTCGTGTCGCTCAAGGCGCACTCCCGT
TCTGGATAATGTTTTTTGCGCCGACATCATAACGGTTCTGGCAAATATTCTGAAATGAGCTGTTGACAAT
TAATCATCGGCTCGTATAATGTGTGGAATTGTGAGCGGATAACAATTTCACACAGGAAACAGCCAGTCCG
TTTAGGTGTTTTCACGAGCACTTCACCAACAAGGACCATAGATTATGAAAATCGAAGAACACCATCACCA
TCACCATTCCAGCGGTAAGCTTATGTCCCCTATACTAGGTTATTGGAAAATTAAGGGCCTTGTGCAACCC
ACTCGACTTCTTTTGGAATATCTTGAAGAAAAATATGAAGAGCATTTGTATGAGCGCGATGAAGGTGATA
AATGGCGAAACAAAAAGTTTGAATTGGGTTTGGAGTTTCCCAATCTTCCTTATTATATTGATGGTGATGT
TAAATTAACACAGTCTATGGCCATCATACGTTATATAGCTGACAAGCACAACATGTTGGGTGGTTGTCCA
AAAGAGCGTGCAGAGATTTCAATGCTTGAAGGAGCGGTTTTGGATATTAGATACGGTGTTTCGAGAATTG
CATATAGTAAAGACTTTGAAACTCTCAAAGTTGATTTTCTTAGCAAGCTACCTGAAATGCTGAAAATGTT
CGAAGATCGTTTATGTCATAAAACATATTTAAATGGTGATCATGTAACCCATCCTGACTTCATGTTGTAT
GACGCTCTTGATGTTGTTTTATACATGGACCCAATGTGCCTGGATGCGTTCCCAAAATTAGTTTGTTTTA
AAAAACGTATTGAAGCTATCCCACAAATTGATAAGTACTTGAAATCCAGCAAGTATATAGCATGGCCTTT
GCAGGGCTGGCAAGCCACGTTTGGTGGTGGCGACCATCCTCCAAAATCGGATCTGGAAGTTCTGTTCCAG
GGGCCCCTGTCCAGCGGTCTGGTTCCGCGTGGTTCCGGTACCGCGGCCCAGCCGGCCATGGCCCAGGGCG
CGCTGGGTGCAGTTTATGCCCTGTGGGATTACTCTGCCGAATTTGGTGATGAACTGTCCTTCCGTGAAGG
TGAAAGTGTTACCGTTCTGCGTCGTGATGGTCCAGAAGAAACCGATTGGTGGTGGGCAGCATTACATGGT
CAGGAAGGTTATGTTCCGCGTAACTACTTTGGTCTCTTTCCGGCGGCCGCATA
[142 nt withheld, positions 2574-2715]
C
[98 nt withheld, positions 2717-2814]
AGTTTGTACTGGTGACGAAACTCAGTGTCTAGCTAGAGTGGC
[149 nt withheld, positions 2857-3005]
T
[41 nt withheld, positions 3007-3047]
T
[62 nt withheld, positions 3049-3110]
A
[35 nt withheld, positions 3112-3146]
CCTCCCTCAATCGGTTGAATGTCGCCCTTTTGTCTTTGGCGCTGGTAAACCATATGAA
[86 nt withheld, positions 3205-3290]
T
[54 nt withheld, positions 3292-3345]
CTAGCGCCGCCCTATACCTTGTCTGCCTCCCCGCGTTGCGTCGCGGTGCATGGAGCCGGGCCACCTCGAC
CTGAATGGAAGCCGGCGGCACCTCGCTAACGGATTCACCACTCCAAGAATTGGAGCCAATCAATTCTTGC
GGAGAACTGTGAATGCGCAAACCAACCCTTGGCAGAACATATCCATCGCGTCCGCCATCTCCAGCAGCCG
CACGCGGCGCATCTCGGGCAGCGTTGGGTCCTGGCCACGGGTGCGCATGATCGTGCTCCTGTCGTTGAGG
ACCCGGCTAGGCTGGCGGGGTTGCCTTACTGGTTAGCAGAATGAATCACCGATACGCGAGCGAACGTGAA
GCGACTGCTGCTGCAAAACGTCTGCGACCTGAGCAACAACATGAATGGTCTTCGGTTTCCGTGTTTCGTA
AAGTCTGGAAACGCGGAAGTCAGCGCCCTGCACCATTATGTTCCGGATCTGCATCGCAGGATGCTGCTGG
CTACCCTGTGGAACACCTACATCTGTATTAACGAAGCGCTGGCATTGACCCTGAGTGATTTTTCTCTGGT
CCCGCCGCATCCATACCGCCAGTTGTTTACCCTCACAACGTTCCAGTAACCGGGCATGTTCATCATCAGT
AACCCGTATCGTGAGCATCCTCTCTCGTTTCATCGGTATCATTACCCCCATGAACAGAAATCCCCCTTAC
ACGGAGGCATCAGTGACCAAACAGGAAAAAACCGCCCTTAACATGGCCCGCTTTATCAGAAGCCAGACAT
TAACGCTTCTGGAGAAACTCAACGAGCTGGACGCGGATGAACAGGCAGACATCTGTGAATCGCTTCACGA
CCACGCTGATGAGCTTTACCGCAGGATCCGCGAAATTGTAAGCGTTAATATTTTGTTAAAATTCGCGTTA
AATTTTTGTTAAATCAGCTCATTTTTTAACCAATAGGCCGAAATCGGCAAAATCCCTTATAAATCAAAAG
AATAGACCGAGATAGGGT
[37 nt withheld, positions 4344-4380]
AAAGAACGTGGACTCCAACGTCAAAGG
[49 nt withheld, positions 4408-4456]
T
[91 nt withheld, positions 4458-4548]
G
[124 nt withheld, positions 4550-4673]
CGCGGATCCTGCCTCGCGCGTTTCGGTGATGACGGTGAAAACCTCTGACACATGCAGCTCCCGGAGACGG
TCACAGCTTGTCTGTAAGCGGATGCCGGGAGCAGACAAGCCCGTCAGGGCGCGTCAGCGGGTGTTGGCGG
GTGTCGGGGCGCAGCCATGACCCAGTCACGTAGCGATAGCGGAGTGTATACTGGCTTAACTATGCGGCAT
CAGAGCAGATTGTACTGAGAGTGCACCATATGCGGTGTGAAATACCGCACAGATGCGTAAGGAGAAAATA
CCGCATCAGGCGCTCTTCCGCTTCCTCGCTCACTGACTCGCTGCGCTCGGTCGTTCGGCTGCGGCGAGCG
GTATCAGCTCACTCAAAGGCGGTAATACGGTTATCCACAGAATCAGGGGATAACGCAGGAAAGAACATGT
GAGCAAAAGGCCAGCAAAAGGCCAGGAACCGTAAAAAGGCCGCGTTGCTGGCGTTTTTCCATAGGCTCCG
CCCCCCTGACGAGCATCACAAAAATCGACGCTCAAGTCAGAGGTGGCGAAACCCGACAGGACTATAAAGA
TACCAGGGTTTCCCCCTGGAAGCTCCCTCGTGCGCTCTCCTGTTCCGACCCTGCCGCTTACCGGATACCT
GTCCGCCTTTCTCCCTTCGGGAAGCGTGGCGCTTTCTCATAGCTCACGCTGTAGGTATCTCAGTTCGGTG
TAGGTCGTTCGCTCCAAGCTGGGCTGTGTGCACGAACCCCCCGTTCAGCCCGACCGCTGCGCCTTATCCG
GTAACTATCGTCTTGAGTCCAACCCGGTAAGACACGACTTATCGCCACTGGCAGCAGCCACTGGTAACAG
GATTAGCAGAGCGAGGTATGTAGGCGGTGCTACAGAGTTCTTGAAGTGGTGGCCTAACTACGGCTACACT
AGAAGGACAGTATTTGGTATCTGCGCTCTGCTGAAGCCAGTTACCTTCGGAAAAAGAGTTGGTAGCTCTT
GATCCGGCAAACAAACCACCGCTGGTAGCGGTGGTTTTTTTGTTTGCAAGCAGCAGATTACGCGCAGAAA
AAAAGGATCTCAAGAAGATCCTTTGATCTTTTCTACGGGGTCTGACGCTCAGTGGAACGAAAACTCACGT
TAAGGGATTTTGGTCATGAGATTATCAAAAAGGATCTTCACCTAGATCCTTTTAAATTAAAAATGAAGTT
TTAAATCAATCTAAAGTATATATGAGTAAACTTGGTCTGACAGTTACCAATGCTTAATCAGTGAGGCACC
TATCTCAGCGATCTGTCTATTTCGTTCATCCATAGTTGCCTGACTCCCCGTCGTGTAGATAACTACGATA
CGGGAGGGCTTACCATCTGGCCCCAGTGCTGCAATGATACCGCGAGACCCACGCTCACCGGCTCCAGATT
TATCAGCAATAAACCAGCCAGCCGGAAGGGCCGAGCGCAGAAGTGGTCCTGCAACTTTATCCGCCTCCAT
CCAGTCTATTAATTGTTGCCGGGAAGCTAGAGTAAGTAGTTCGCCAGTTAATAGTTTGCGCAACGTTGTT
GCCATTGCTGCAGGCATCGTGGTGTCACGCTCGTCGTTTGGTATGGCTTCATTCAGCTCCGGTTCCCAAC
GATCAAGGCGAGTTACATGATCCCCCATGTTGTGCAAAAAAGCGGTTAGCTCCTTCGGTCCTCCGATCGT
TGTCAGAAGTAAGTTGGCCGCAGTGTTATCACTCATGGTTATGGCAGCACTGCATAATTCTCTTACTGTC
ATGCCATCCGTAAGATGCTTTTCTGTGACTGGTGAGTACTCAACCAAGTCATTCTGAGAATAGTGTATGC
GGCGACCGAGTTGCTCTTGCCCGGCGTCAACACGGGATAATACCGCGCCACATAGCAGAACTTTAAAAGT
GCTCATCATTGGAAAACGTTCTTCGGGGCGAAAACTCTCAAGGATCTTACCGCTGTTGAGATCCAGTTCG
ATGTAACCCACTCGTGCACCCAACTGATCTTCAGCATCTTTTACTTTCACCAGCGTTTCTGGGTGAGCAA
AAACAGGAAGGCAAAATGCCGCAAAAAAGGGAATAAGGGCGACACGGAAATGTTGAATACTCATACTCTT
CCTTTTTCAATATTATTGAAGCATTTATCAGGGTTATTGTCTCATGAGCGGATACATATTTGAATGTATT
TAGAAAAATAAACAAATAGGGGTTCCGCGCACATTTCCCCGAAAAGTGCCACCTGACGTCTAAGAAACCA
TTATTATC
