>Addgene plasmid #91509 | pHH0103_PPP1R13L-1/1 | depositor partial sequence | sequence record 175997 | insert sequence
GGTACCGAATTCGGATCCGCGCGCTGGGTGCAGTTTATGCCCTGTGGGATTACTCTGCCGAATTTGGTGA
TGAACTGTCCTTCCGTGAAGGTGAAAGTGTTACCGTTCTGCGTCGTGATGGTCCAGAAGAAACCGATTGG
TGGTGGGCAGCATTACATGGTCAGGAAGGTTATGTTCCGCGTAACTACTTTGGTCTCTTTCCGGCGGCCG
CTAGCTAAGTCGACGAGCTC
